>Addgene plasmid #64403 | pUbiSXR | depositor full sequence | sequence record 108191 | pUbiSXR sequence 5522 bps
TATAGTGTCACCTAAATCGTATGTGTATGATACATAAGGTTATGTATTAATTGTAGCCGCGTTCTAACGA
CAATATGTCCATATGGTGCACTCTCAGTACAATCTGCTCTGATGCCGCATAGTTAAGCCAGCCCCGACAC
CCGCCAACACCCGCTGACGCGCCCTGACGGGCTTGTCTGCTCCCGGCATCCGCTTACAGACAAGCTGTGA
CCGTCTCCGGGAGCTGCATGTGTCAGAGGTTTTCACCGTCATCACCGAAACGCGCGAGACGAAAGGGCCT
CGTGATACGCCTATTTTTATAGGTTAATGTCATGATAATAATGGTTTCTTAGACGTCAGGTGGCACTTTT
CGGGGAAATGTGCGCGGAACCCCTATTTGTTTATTTTTCTAAATACATTCAAATATGTATCCGCTCATGA
GACAATAACCCTGATAAATGCTTCAATAATATTGAAAAAGGAAGAGTATGAGTATTCAACATTTCCGTGT
CGCCCTTATTCCCTTTTTTGCGGCATTTTGCCTTCCTGTTTTTGCTCACCCAGAAACGCTGGTGAAAGTA
AAAGATGCTGAAGATCAGTTGGGTGCACGAGTGGGTTACATCGAACTGGATCTCAACAGCGGTAAGATCC
TTGAGAGTTTTCGCCCCGAAGAACGTTTTCCAATGATGAGCACTTTTAAAGTTCTGCTATGTGGCGCGGT
ATTATCCCGTATTGACGCCGGGCAAGAGCAACTCGGTCGCCGCATACACTATTCTCAGAATGACTTGGTT
GAGTACTCACCAGTCACAGAAAAGCATCTTACGGATGGCATGACAGTAAGAGAATTATGCAGTGCTGCCA
TAACCATGAGTGATAACACTGCGGCCAACTTACTTCTGACAACGATCGGAGGACCGAAGGAGCTAACCGC
TTTTTTGCACAACATGGGGGATCATGTAACTCGCCTTGATCGTTGGGAACCGGAGCTGAATGAAGCCATA
CCAAACGACGAGCGTGACACCACGATGCCTGTAGCAATGGCAACAACGTTGCGCAAACTATTAACTGGCG
AACTACTTACTCTAGCTTCCCGGCAACAATTAATAGACTGGATGGAGGCGGATAAAGTTGCAGGACCACT
TCTGCGCTCGGCCCTTCCGGCTGGCTGGTTTATTGCTGATAAATCTGGAGCCGGTGAGCGTGGGTCTCGC
GGTATCATTGCAGCACTGGGGCCAGATGGTAAGCCCTCCCGTATCGTAGTTATCTACACGACGGGGAGTC
AGGCAACTATGGATGAACGAAATAGACAGATCGCTGAGATAGGTGCCTCACTGATTAAGCATTGGTAACT
GTCAGACCAAGTTTACTCATATATACTTTAGATTGATTTAAAACTTCATTTTTAATTTAAAAGGATCTAG
GTGAAGATCCTTTTTGATAATCTCATGACCAAAATCCCTTAACGTGAGTTTTCGTTCCACTGAGCGTCAG
ACCCCGTAGAAAAGATCAAAGGATCTTCTTGAGATCCTTTTTTTCTGCGCGTAATCTGCTGCTTGCAAAC
AAAAAAACCACCGCTACCAGCGGTGGTTTGTTTGCCGGATCAAGAGCTACCAACTCTTTTTCCGAAGGTA
ACTGGCTTCAGCAGAGCGCAGATACCAAATACTGTCCTTCTAGTGTAGCCGTAGTTAGGCCACCACTTCA
AGAACTCTGTAGCACCGCCTACATACCTCGCTCTGCTAATCCTGTTACCAGTGGCTGCTGCCAGTGGCGA
TAAGTCGTGTCTTACCGGGTTGGACTCAAGACGATAGTTACCGGATAAGGCGCAGCGGTCGGGCTGAACG
GGGGGTTCGTGCACACAGCCCAGCTTGGAGCGAACGACCTACACCGAACTGAGATACCTACAGCGTGAGC
ATTGAGAAAGCGCCACGCTTCCCGAAGGGAGAAAGGCGGACAGGTATCCGGTAAGCGGCAGGGTCGGAAC
AGGAGAGCGCACGAGGGAGCTTCCAGGGGGAAACGCCTGGTATCTTTATAGTCCTGTCGGGTTTCGCCAC
CTCTGACTTGAGCGTCGATTTTTGTGATGCTCGTCAGGGGGGCGGAGCCTATGGAAAAACGCCAGCAACG
CGGCCTTTTTACGGTTCCTGGCCTTTTGCTGGCCTTTTGCTCACATGTTCTTTCCTGCGTTATCCCCTGA
TTCTGTGGATAACCGTATTACCGCCTTTGAGTGAGCTGATACCGCTCGCCGCAGCCGAACGACCGAGCGC
AGCGAGTCAGTGAGCGAGGAAGCGGAAGAGCGCCCAATACGCAAACCGCCTCTCCCCGCGCGTTGGCCGA
TTCATTAATGCAGGTTAACCTGGCTTATCGAAATTAATACGACTCACTATAGGGAGACCGGCAGATCTGA
TAGCTTGCATGCCTGCAGTGCAGCGTGACCCGGTCGTGCCCCTCTCTAGAGATAATGAGCATTGCATGTC
TAAGTTATAAAAAATTACCACATATTTTTTTTGTCACACTTGTTTGAAGTGCAGTTTATCTATCTTTATA
CATATATTTAAACTTTACTCTACGAATAATATAATCTATAGTACTACAATAATATCAGTGTTTTAGAGAA
TCATATAAATGAACAGTTAGACATGGTCTAAAGGACAATTGAGTATTTTGACAACAGGACTCTACAGTTT
TATCTTTTTAGTGTGCATGTGTTCTCCTTTTTTTTTGCAAATAGCTTCACCTATATAATACTTCATCCAT
TTTATTAGTACATCCATTTAGGGTTTAGGGTTAATGGTTTTTATAGACTAATTTTTTTAGTACATCTATT
TTATTCTATTTTAGCCTCTAAATTAAGAAAACTAAAACTCTATTTTAGTTTTTTTATTTAATAATTTAGA
TATAAAATAGAATAAAATAAAGTGACTAAAAATTAAACAAATACCCTTTAAGAAATTAAAAAAACTAAGG
AAACATTTTTCTTGTTTCGAGTAGATAATGCCAGCCTGTTAAACGCCGTCGACGAGTCTAACGGACACCA
ACCAGCGAACCAGCAGCGTCGCGTCGGGCCAAGCGAAGCAGACGGCACGGCATCTCTGTCGCTGCCTCTG
GACCCCTCTCGAGAGTTCCGCTCCACCGTTGGACTTGCTCCGCTGTCGGCATCCAGAAATTGCGTGGCGG
AGCGGCAGACGTGAGCCGGCACGGCAGGCGGCCTCCTCCTCCTCTCACGGCACGGCAGCTACGGGGGATT
CCTTTCCCACCGCTCCTTCGCTTTCCCTTCCTCGCCCGCCGTAATAAATAGACACCCCCTCCACACCCTC
TTTCCCCAACCTCGTGTTGTTCGGAGCGCACACACACACAACCAGATCTCCCCCAAATCCACCCGTCGGC
ACCTCCGCTTCAAGGTACGCCGCTCGTCCTCCCCCCCCCCCCCTCTCTACCTTCTCTAGATCGGCGTTCC
GGTCCATGGTTAGGGCCCGGTAGTTCTACTTCTGTTCATGTTTGTGTTAGATCCGTGTTTGTGTTAGATC
CGTGCTGCTAGCGTTCGTACACGGATGCGACCTGTACGTCAGACACGTTCTGATTGCTAACTTGCCAGTG
TTTCTCTTTGGGGAATCCTGGGATGGCTCTAGCCGTTCCGCAGACGGGATCGATTTCATGATTTTTTTTG
TTTCGTTGCATAGGGTTTGGTTTGCCCTTTTCCTTTATTTCAATATATGCCGTGCACTTGTTTGTCGGGT
CATCTTTTCATGCTTTTTTTTGTCTTGGTTGTGATGATGTGGTCTGGTTGGGCGGTCGTTCTAGATCGGA
GTAGAATTCTGTTTCAAACTACCTGGTGGATTTATTAATTTTGGATCTGTATGTGTGTGCCATACATATT
CATAGTTACGAATTGAAGATGATGGATGGAAATATCGATCTAGGATAGGTATACATGTTGATGCGGGTTT
TACTGATGCATATACAGAGATGCTTTTTGTTCGCTTGGTTGTGATGATGTGGTGTGGTTGGGCGGTCGTT
CATTCGTTCTAGATCGGAGTAGAATACTGTTTCAAACTACCTGGTGTATTTATTAATTTTGGAACTGTAT
GTGTGTGTCATACATCTTCATAGTTACGAGTTTAAGATGGATGGAAATATCGATCTAGGATAGGTATACA
TGTTGATGTGGGTTTTACTGATGCATATACATGATGGCATATGCAGCATCTATTCATATGCTCTAACCTT
GAGTACCTATCTATTATAATAAACAAGTATGTTTTATAATTATTTTGATCTTGATATACTTGGATGATGG
CATATGCAGCAGCTATATGTGGATTTTTTTAGCCCTGCCTTCATACGCTATTTATTTGCTTGGTACTGTT
TCTTTTGTCGATGCTCACCCTGTTGTTTGGTGTTACTTCTGCAGGTCGACTCTAGAGGATCCTAAAGCAA
GCAAGAGCAATAAACAATGGCTAGCAACGGGAAGAAGTTCACCGTCGGGAACGGCCAAAACCAACACAAG
GGCGTCAACGACGGCTTCAGCTACGAGATTTGGCTCGACAACACCGGTGGCAACGGCTCCATGACCCTCG
GTAGCGGCGCAACGTTCAAGGCAGAGTGGAACGCAGCCGTGAACCGCGGCAACTTCCTGGCACGGAGGGG
CCTCGACTTCGGGAGCCAAAAGAAGGCCACCGACTACGACTACATCGGCCTGGACTACGCAGCCACCTAC
AAGCAGACCGCCAGCGCAAGCGGCAACTCCAGGCTCTGCGTGTACGGCTGGTTCCAGAACAGGGGTCTGA
ACGGCGTGCCACTCGTCGAGTACTACATCATCGAGGACTGGGTCGACTGGGTGCCAGACGCACAAGGCAA
GATGGTCACCATCGACGGGGCACAGTACAAGATCTTCCAGATGGACCACACTGGCCCAACCATCAACGGT
GGCAGCGAGACCTTCAAGCAATACTTCTCCGTCAGGCAACAGAAGAGGACCTCCGGGCACATCACCGTCT
CCGACCACTTCAAGGAGTGGGCCAAGCAAGGCTGGGGTATCGGCAACCTCTACGAGGTGGCACTGAACGC
CGAGGGGTGGCAAAGCTCCGGTGTGGCTGACGTCACCCTGCTGGACGTGTACACCACTCCAAAGGGCTCG
AGCCCAGCCACCTCAGCCGCACCACGCTGAAGCTTACGTATGATCCCCGGGCTGCGAGGAGTCTGGTGGC
AACTAAGCCGTCATCGTCATATATAGCCTCGTTTAATTGTTCATCTCTGATTCGATGATGTCTCCCACCT
TGTTTCGTGTGTTCCCAGTTTGTTCATCGTCTTTTGATTTTACCGGCCGTGCTCTGCTTTTGTTTTTGTT
TCACCTGATCTCTCTCTGACTTGATGTAAGAGTGGTATCTGCTACGACTATATGTTGTTGGGTGAGGCAT
ATGTGAATGAAATCTATGAAAGCTCCGGCTATATATATTTATACAAAGGGTATGAGATGGATGTGAATCC
TAGAGCATATGTGTCCAACAATCAATTCGTCGAGGGGGAGCTTCAGCTGCTCGATCGAGTTC
Features (pLannotate 1.2.2; 10 found; start..end, strand, type, name):
     80..131     -  misc_feature   bom (fragment): basis of mobility region from pBR322
    233..268     -  CDS            rop (fragment): Rop protein, which maintains plasmids at low copy number; rop
    363..467     +  promoter       AmpR promoter: bla
    468..1328    +  CDS            AmpR: β-lactamase; bla; confers resistance to ampicillin, carbenicillin, and related antibiotics
   1499..2087    +  rep_origin     ori: high-copy-number ColE1/pMB1/pBR322/pUC origin of replication
   2270..2323    +  CDS            lacI (fragment): lac repressor; lacI; The lac repressor binds to the lac operator to inhibit transcription in E. coli. This inhibition can be relieved by adding lactose or isopropyl-β-D-thiogalactopyranoside (IPTG).
   2345..2363    +  promoter       T7 promoter: promoter for bacteriophage T7 RNA polymerase
   2393..4384    +  promoter       Ubi promoter: maize polyubiquitin gene promoter
   4433..5137    +  CDS            XYNA (fragment): XYNA_NEOPA - Experimental evidence at protein level: Swiss-Prot protein existence level 1. Hydrolyzes xylans into xylobiose and xylose. From Neocallimastix patriciarum (Rumen fungus).
   5521..17      -  promoter       SP6 promoter (across the origin): promoter for bacteriophage SP6 RNA polymerase
