[The description below was written by a language model from this plasmid's Addgene catalogue record and pLannotate feature annotations shown in this document.]
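Description:
pUbiSXR is a plant expression plasmid of about 5.5 kb built on the small cloning vector pSP72. It is propagated in E. coli as a high-copy plasmid through a ColE1/pUC-type origin and selected with ampicillin via the β-lactamase gene and its native promoter. The annotation also picks up short remnants of bom, rop and lacI, which are backbone fragments rather than functional elements. The pSP72-derived T7 and SP6 phage promoters flank the insert and mainly serve as sequencing primer sites. No plant selectable marker or T-DNA borders are annotated, and the record does not state how the plasmid is delivered into plant cells.

The payload is a single reporter cassette. The maize polyubiquitin (Ubi-1) promoter, roughly 2 kb and including its untranslated-region intron, gives strong constitutive expression. It drives sXynA, a synthetic xylanase coding sequence derived from the XynA enzyme of the rumen fungus Neocallimastix patriciarum and codon-optimised for plants. The feature table identifies this region as a partial match to native XYNA, as expected for a redesigned gene. According to the depositor, an rbcS terminator follows the coding sequence. It is not annotated in the feature table but would lie in the unannotated stretch between the xylanase gene and the SP6 promoter.

The xylanase hydrolyses xylan, and its activity serves as a quantitative readout of promoter strength in plant tissues. pUbiSXR can act as a constitutive reference construct. It can also serve as a template in which the Ubi promoter is replaced by a sequence of interest to measure that sequence's promoter activity.
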