Addgene plasmid #64403: pUbiSXR
Purpose: Ubiquitin promoter driving synthetic xylanase (sXynA) gene. Can be used as a reporter of promoter activity in plants by replacing Ubi promoter with sequence of interest.
Depositing lab: Claudia Vickers. Depositing organization: University of Queensland. Publication: A synthetic xylanase as a novel reporter in plants. Vickers CE, Xue GP, Gresshoff PM. Plant Cell Rep. 2003 Sep;22(2):135-40. Epub 2003 Jul 4. 10.1007/s00299-003-0667-9 PubMed 12845475.
Backbone
  Vector backbone: pSP72
  Vector type: Plant Expression
Growth in bacteria
  Bacterial resistance: Ampicillin, 100 μg/mL
  Growth temperature: 37°C
  Growth strain: DH5alpha
  Copy number: High Copy
Gene/Insert
  Gene/Insert name: xylanase (alt name: sXynA)
  Species: Synthetic; Neocallimastix patriciarum
  Mutation: codon optimized for plant expression
  Promoter: Plant ubiquitin (Ubi-1) promoter (with untranslated region intron)
  Cloning method: Unknown
  Sequencing primers: 5′ T7; 3′ SP6
Terms and licenses: Academic/Nonprofit Terms; Industry Terms: Not Available to Industry
Depositor comments: Plant ubiquitin (Ubi-1) promoter (with untranslated region intron) driving expression of a synthetic, codon-optimised xylanase gene followed by an rbcS terminator. The xylanase is used as a reporter gene for quantitative promoter expression in plant tissues.
How to cite: pUbiSXR was a gift from Claudia Vickers (Addgene plasmid # 64403 ; http://n2t.net/addgene:64403 ; RRID:Addgene_64403)
