>Addgene plasmid #64403 | pUbiSXR | addgene partial sequence | sequence record 114602 | SP6 5'-ATTTAGGTGACACTATAG-3'
TGATTGTTGGACACATATGCTCTAGGATTCACATCCATCTCATACCCTTTGTATAAATATATATAGCCGG
AGCTTTCATAGATTTCATTCACATATGCCTCACCCAACAACATATAGTCGTAGCAGATACCACTCTTACA
TCAAGTCAGAGAGAGATCAGGTGAAACAAAAACAAAAGCAGAGCACGGCCGGTAAAATCAAAAGACGATG
AACAAACTGGGAACACACGAAACAAGGTGGGAGACATCATCGAATCAGAGATGAACAATTAAACGAGGCT
ATATATGACGATGACGGCTTAGTTGCCACCAGACTCCTCGCAGCCCGGGGATATAGTAAGCTTCAGCGTG
GTGCGGCTGAGGTGGCTGGGCTCGAGCCCTTTGGAGTGGTGTACACGTCCAGCAGGGTGACGTCAGCCAC
ACCGGAGCTTTGCCACCCCTCGGCGTTCAGTGCCACCTCGTAGAGGTTGCCGATACCCCAGCCTTGCTTG
GCCCACTCCTTGAAGTGGTCGGAGACGGTGATGTGCCCGGAGGTCCTCTTCTGTTGCCTGACGGAGAAGT
ATTGCTTGAAGGTCTCGCTGCCACCGTTGATGGTTGGGCCAGTGTGGTCCATCTGGAAGATCTTGTACTG
TGCCCCGTCGATGGTGACCATCTTGCCTTGTGCGTCTGGCACCCAGTCGACCCAGTCCTCGATGATGTAG
TACTCGACGAGTGGCACGCCGTTCAGACCCCTGTTCTGGAACCAGCCGTACACGCAGAGCCTGGAGTTGC
CGCTTGCGCTGGCGGTCTGCTTGTAGGTGGCTGCGTAGTCCAGGCCGATGTAGTCGTAGTCGGTGGCCTT
CTTTTGGCTCCCGAAGTCGAGGCCCCTCCGT
