>Addgene plasmid #64403 | pUbiSXR | addgene partial sequence | sequence record 115355 | T7 5'-TAATACGACTCACTATAGGG-3'
GACCCGGTCGTGCCCCTCTCTAGAGATAATGAGCATTGCATGTCTAAGTTATAAAAAATTACCACATATT
TTTTTTGTCACACTTGTTTGAAGTGCAGTTTATCTATCTTTATACATATATTTAAACTTTACTCTACGAA
TAATATAATCTATAGTACTACAATAATATCAGTGTTTTAGAGAATCATATAAATGAACAGTTAGACATGG
TCTAAAGGACAATTGAGTATTTTGACAACAGGACTCTACAGTTTTATCTTTTTAGTGTGCATGTGTTCTC
CTTTTTTTTTGCAAATAGCTTCACCTATATAATACTTCATCCATTTTATTAGTACATCCATTTAGGGTTT
AGGGTTAATGGTTTTTATAGACTAATTTTTTTAGTACATCTATTTTATTCTATTTTAGCCTCTAAATTAA
GAAAACTAAAACTCTATTTTAGTTTTTTTATTTAATAATTTAGATATAAAATAGAATAAAATAAAGTGAC
TAAAAATTAAACAAATACCCTTTAAGAAATTAAAAAAACTAAGGAAACATTTTTCTTGTTTCGAGTAGAT
AATGCCAGCCTGTTAAACGCCGTCGACGAGTCTAACGGACACCAACCAGCGAACCAGCAGCGTCGCGTCG
GGCCAAGCGAAGCAGACGGCACGGCATCTCTGTCGCTGCCTCTGGACCCCTCTCGAGAGTTCCGCTCCAC
CGTTGGACTTGCTCCGCTGTCGGCATCCAGAAATTGCGTGGCGGAGCGGCAGACGTGAGCCGGCACGGCA
GGCGGCCTCCTCCTCCTCTCACGGCACCGGCAGCTACGGGGGATTCCTTTCCCACCGCTCCTTCGCTTTC
CCTTCCTCGCCCGCCGTAATAAATAGACACCCCCTCCACACCCTCTTTCCCCAACCTCGTGTGG
